Addgene plasmid #170033: pKB238
Purpose: Encodes LacI-controlled expression of surface-displayed NPY and PvirK-mNeonGreen reporter
Depositing lab: Jeffrey Tabor. Depositing organization: Rice University. Publication: High-throughput discovery of peptide activators of a bacterial sensor kinase. Brink KR, Mu AM, Hoang KV, Groszman K, Gunn JS, Tabor JJ. bioRxiv 10.1101/2021.06.01.446581.
Backbone
  Vector backbone: pSC101*
  Vector type: Bacterial Expression, Synthetic Biology
Growth in bacteria
  Bacterial resistance: Ampicillin, 100 μg/mL
  Growth temperature: 37°C
  Growth strain: DH5alpha
  Copy number: Low Copy
Gene/Insert 1
  Gene/Insert name: mNeonGreen
  Species: Branchiostoma lanceolatum
  Promoter: PvirK
  Cloning method: Unknown
  Sequencing primers: 5′ CGTCTAAGAAACCATTATTATCATGACATTAAC
Gene/Insert 2
  Gene/Insert name: Neuropeptide Y (alt name: NPY)
  Species: H. sapiens (human), Synthetic; Escherichia coli
  Entrez Gene: NPY (a.k.a. PYY4)
  Promoter: Ptac
  Tag / fusion protein: Lpp (N terminal on insert); OmpA (N terminal on insert); Tether (N terminal on insert)
  Cloning method: Unknown
  Sequencing primers: 5′ CGGTATCAGCTCACTCAAAGG
Resource information
  A portion of this plasmid was derived from a plasmid made by: Peptide display fusion protein sequence was obtained from Bryan Davies and was originally published in Tucker et al. 2018 (DOI:10.1016/j.cell.2017.12.009).
Terms and licenses: Academic/Nonprofit Terms; Industry Terms: Not Available to Industry
Depositor comments: Peptide display fusion protein sequence was obtained from Bryan Davies and was originally published in Tucker et al. 2018 (DOI:10.1016/j.cell.2017.12.009). Tucker AT, Leonard SP, DuBois CD, Knauf GA, Cunningham AL, Wilke CO, Trent MS, Davies BW. Discovery of Next-Generation Antimicrobials through Bacterial Self-Screening of Surface-Displayed Peptide Libraries. Cell. 2018 Jan 25;172(3):618-628.e13. doi: 10.1016/j.cell.2017.12.009. Epub 2018 Jan 4. PMID: 29307492; PMCID: PMC5786472. Please visit https://www.biorxiv.org/content/10.1101/2021.06.01.446581v1 for bioRxiv preprint.
How to cite: pKB238 was a gift from Jeffrey Tabor (Addgene plasmid # 170033 ; http://n2t.net/addgene:170033 ; RRID:Addgene_170033)
