[The description below was written by a language model from this plasmid's Addgene catalogue record and pLannotate feature annotations shown in this document.]
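Description:
pKB238 is a low-copy bacterial expression and synthetic-biology plasmid built on a pSC101* backbone. It replicates from the pSC101 origin with its cognate Rep101 (RepA) initiator protein and is selected in E. coli through the β-lactamase gene, which confers ampicillin resistance. The plasmid also carries its own lacI repressor gene driven by the up-mutated lacIq promoter, so regulation of the inducible cassette does not depend on the host's repressor level.

Two functional modules are combined. In the first, a tac promoter followed by a lac operator drives a surface-display fusion. An Lpp fragment and an OmpA fragment sit at the N-terminus, followed by a tether and then human neuropeptide Y (NPY) at the C-terminal end. Lpp-OmpA is a standard scaffold that directs the fusion to the outer membrane and anchors it there, presenting the tethered peptide on the cell. Expression is repressed by LacI and can be induced with IPTG. The display scaffold sequence was derived from a previously published bacterial peptide surface-display system. The automated annotation matched the peptide and OmpA segments to alligator and Shigella homologues, reflecting sequence conservation rather than the stated sources. A short fragment labelled mKelly1 next to the cassette is likely a spurious or vestigial hit.

In the second module, the PvirK promoter (named in the catalogue record but not annotated in the feature table) drives mNeonGreen, followed by rrnB T1 and T7Te terminators. The associated work concerns discovery of peptide activators of a bacterial sensor kinase. The design therefore appears to let a cell displaying a given peptide report activation of a PvirK-controlling pathway as green fluorescence, with NPY as the displayed peptide in this clone.
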