Features (pLannotate 1.2.2; 18 found; start..end, strand, type, name):
   1010..1087    -  promoter       lacIq promoter: lacI (mutant); In the lacIq allele, a single base change in the promoter boosts expression of the lacI gene about 10-fold.
   1109..1153    +  terminator     his operon terminator (fragment): This putative transcriptin terminator from the E. coli his operon has a 2-bp deletion introduced during synthesis. Its efficiency has not been determined.
   1456..2406    -  CDS            Rep101: RepA protein needed for replication with the pSC101 origin; rep101
   2454..2676    -  rep_origin     pSC101 ori: low-copy replication origin that requires the Rep101 protein
   3178..3212    -  terminator     lambda t0 terminator: minimal transcription terminator from phage lambda (Scholtissek and Grosse, 1987)
   3292..4152    -  CDS            AmpR: β-lactamase; bla; confers resistance to ampicillin, carbenicillin, and related antibiotics
   4153..4216    -  promoter       AmpR promoter: bla
   4556..5263    +  CDS            mNeonGreen: mNeonGreen is a basic (constitutively fluorescent) green/yellow fluorescent protein published in 2013, derived from Branchiostoma lanceolatum. It is reported to be a very rapidly-maturing monomer with moderate acid sensitivity.
   5275..5346    +  terminator     rrnB T1 terminator: transcription terminator T1 from the E. coli rrnB gene
   5362..5389    +  terminator     T7Te terminator: phage T7 early transcription terminator
   5483..5680    +  CDS            mKelly1 (fragment): mKelly1 is a basic (constitutively fluorescent) red fluorescent protein published in 2018, derived from Entacmaea quadricolor. It is reported to be a rapidly-maturing monomer with moderate acid sensitivity.
   5685..5792    -  CDS            NPY: NPY_ALLMI - Experimental evidence at protein level: Swiss-Prot protein existence level 1. NPY is implicated in the control of feeding and in secretion of gonadotrophin-release hormone. From Alligator mississippiensis (American alligator).
   5994..6398    -  CDS            ompA (fragment): OMPA_SHIFL - Experimental evidence at protein level: Swiss-Prot protein existence level 1. (Microbial infection) Serves as a secondary receptor during phage Sf6 infection; infection requires both lipopolysaccharide (LPS) and the OmpA beta-barrel. From Shigella flexneri.
   6402..6488    -  CDS            lpp (fragment): LPP_ECOLI - Also known as mlpA, mulI. Experimental evidence at protein level: Swiss-Prot protein existence level 1. An outer membrane lipoprotein that controls the distance between the inner and outer membranes; adding residues to Lpp increases the width of the periplasm (PubMed:29257832). The only protein known to be covalently linked to the peptidoglycan network (PGN) (PubMed:4261992, PubMed:3013869, PubMed:4245367). Also non-covalently binds the PGN (PubMed:3013869). The link between the cell outer membrane and PGN contributes to the maintenance of the structural and functional integrity of
   6583..6599    -  protein_bind   lac operator: The lac repressor binds to the lac operator to inhibit transcription in E. coli. This inhibition can be relieved by adding lactose or isopropyl-β-D-thiogalactopyranoside (IPTG). lac repressor encoded by lacI
   6607..6635    -  promoter       tac promoter: strong E. coli promoter; hybrid between the trp and lac UV5 promoters
   6808..6894    -  terminator     rrnB T1 terminator: Escherichia coli rrnB; transcription terminator T1 from the E. coli rrnB gene
   6900..1009    -  CDS            lacI (across the origin): lac repressor; lacI; The lac repressor binds to the lac operator to inhibit transcription in E. coli. This inhibition can be relieved by adding lactose or isopropyl-β-D-thiogalactopyranoside (IPTG).
>Addgene plasmid #170033 | pKB238 | addgene full sequence | sequence record 336781 | Addgene NGS Result
CGGTTTGCGTATTGGGCGCCAGGGTGGTTTTTCTTTTCACCAGTGAGACGGGCAACAGCTGATTGCCCTT
CACCGCCTGGCCCTGAGAGAGTTGCAGCAAGCGGTCCACGCTGGTTTGCCCCAGCAGGCGAAAATCCTGT
TTGATGGTGGTTAACGGCGGGATATAACATGAGCTGTCTTCGGTATCGTCGTATCCCACTACCGAGATAT
CCGCACCAACGCGCAGCCCGGACTCGGTAATGGCGCGCATTGCGCCCAGCGCCATCTGATCGTTGGCAAC
CAGCATCGCAGTGGGAACGATGCCCTCATTCAGCATTTGCATGGTTTGTTGAAAACCGGACATGGCACTC
CAGTCGCCTTCCCGTTCCGCTATCGGCTGAATTTGATTGCGAGTGAGATATTTATGCCAGCCAGCCAGAC
GCAGACGCGCCGAGACAGAACTTAATGGGCCCGCTAACAGCGCGATTTGCTGGTGACCCAATGCGACCAG
ATGCTCCACGCCCAGTCGCGTACCGTCTTCATGGGAGAAAATAATACTGTTGATGGGTGTCTGGTCAGAG
ACATCAAGAAATAACGCCGGAACATTAGTGCAGGCAGCTTCCACAGCAATGGCATCCTGGTCATCCAGCG
GATAGTTAATGATCAGCCCACTGACGCGTTGCGCGAGAAGATTGTGCACCGCCGCTTTACAGGCTTCGAC
GCCGCTTCGTTCTACCATCGACACCACCACGCTGGCACCCAGTTGATCGGCGCGAGATTTAATCGCCGCG
ACAATTTGCGACGGCGCGTGCAGGGCCAGACTGGAGGTGGCAACGCCAATCAGCAACGACTGTTTGCCCG
CCAGTTGTTGTGCCACGCGGTTGGGAATGTAATTCAGCTCCGCCATCGCCGCTTCCACTTTTTCCCGCGT
TTTCGCAGAAACGTGGCTGGCCTGGTTCACCACGCGGGAAACGGTCTGATAAGAGACACCGGCATACTCT
GCGACATCGTATAACGTTACTGGTTTCACATTCACCACCCTGAATTGACTCTCTTCCGGGCGCTATCATG
CCATACCGCGAAAGGTTTTGCACCATTCGATGGTGTCAACGTAAATGCATGCCGCTTCGGCAAGGTGTCA
CCACCCTGCCCTTTTTCTTTAAAACCGAAAAGATTACTTCGCGTTATGCAGGCTTCCTCGCTCACTGACT
CGCTGCGCTCGGTCGTTCGGCTGCGGCGAGCGGTATCAGCTCACTCAAAGGCGGTAATCTCGAGGTTACA
TTGTCGATCTGTTCATGGTGAACAGCTTTGAATGCACCAAAAACTCGTAAAAGCTCTGATGTATCTATCT
TTTTTACACCGTTTTCATCTGTGCATATGGACAGTTTTCCCTTTGATATGTAACGGTGAACAGTTGTTCT
ACTTTTGTTTGTTAGTCTTGATGCTTCACTGATAGATACAAGAGCCATAAGAACCTCAGATCCTTCCGTA
TTTAGCCAGTATGTTCTCTAGTGTGGTTCGTTGTTTTTGCGTGAGCCATGAGAACGAACCATTGAGATCA
TACTTACTTTGCATGTCACTCAAAAATTTTGCCTCAAAACTGGTGAGCTGAATTTTTGCAGTTAAAGCAT
CGTGTAGTGTTTTTCTTAGTCCGTTATGTAGGTAGGAATCTGATGTAATGGTTGTTGGTATTTTGTCACC
ATTCATTTTTATCTGGTTGTTCTCAAGTTCGGTTACGAGATCCATTTGTCTATCTAGTTCAACTTGGAAA
ATCAACGTATCAGTCGGGCGGCCTCGCTTATCAACCACCAATTTCATATTGCTGTAAGTGTTTAAATCTT
TACTTATTGGTTTCAAAACCCATTGGTTAAGCCTTTTAAACTCATGGTAGTTATTTTCAAGCATTAACAT
GAACTTAAATTCATCAAGGCTAATCTCTATATTTGCCTTGTGAGTTTTCTTTTGTGTTAGTTCTTTTAAT
AACCACTCATAAATCCTCATAGAGTATTTGTTTTCAAAAGACTTAACATGTTCCAGATTATATTTTATGA
ATTTTTTTAACTGGAAAAGATAAGGCAATATCTCTTCACTAAAAACTAATTCTAATTTTTCGCTTGAGAA
CTTGGCATAGTTTGTCCACTGGAAAATCTCAAAGCCTTTAACCAAAGGATTCATGATTTCCACAGTTCTC
GTCATCAGCTCTCTGGTTGCTTTAGCTAATACACCATAAGCATTTTCCCTACTGATGTTCATCATCTGAG
CGTATTGGTTATAAGTGAACGATACCGTCCGTTCTTTCCTTGTAGGGTTTTCAATAGTGGGGTTGAGTAG
TGCCACACAGCATAAAATTAGCTTGGTTTCATGCTCCGTTAAGTCATAGCGACTAATCGCTAGTTCATTT
GCTTTGAAAACAACTAATTCAGACATACATCTCAATTGGTCTAGGTGATTTTAATCACTATACCAATTGA
GATGGGCTAGTCAATGATAATTACATGTCCTTTTCCTTTGAGTTGTGGGTATCTGTAAATTCTGCTAGAC
CTTTGCTGGAAAACTTGTAAATTCTGCTAGACCCTCTGTAAATTCCGCTAGACCTTTGTGTGTTTTTTTT
GTTTATATTCAAGTGGTTATAATTTATAGAATAAAGAAAGAATAAAAAAAGATAAAAAGAATAGATCCCA
GCCCTGTGTATAACTCACTACTTTAGTCAGTTCCGCAGTATTACAAAAGGATGTCGCAAACGCTGTTTGC
TCCTCTACAAAACAGACCTTAAAACCCTAAAGGCTTAAGTAGCACCCTCGCAAGCTCGTGCAAATCGCTT
AATATTCCTTTTGTCTCCGACCATCAGGCACCTGAGTCGCTGCCTTTTTCGTGACATTCAGTTCGCTGCG
CTCACGGCTCTGGCAGTGAATGTGGGTAAATGGCACTACAGGCGCCTTTTATGGATTCATGCAAGGAAAC
TACCCATAATACAAGAAAAGCCCGTCACGGGCTTCTCAGGGCGTTTTATGGCTGGTCTGCTATGTGGTGC
TATCTGACTTTTTGCTGTTCAGCAGTTCCTGCCCTCTGATTTTCCAGTCTGACCACTTCGGATTATCCCG
TGACAGGTCATTCAGACTGGCTAATGCACCCAGTAAGGCAGCGGTATCATCAACAGGCTTACCCGTCTTA
CTGTCCCTAGTGCTTGGATTCTCACCAATAAAAAACGCCCGGCGGCAACCGAGCGTTCTGAACAAATCCA
GATGGAGTTCTGATGTCATTACTGGATCTATCAACAGGAGTCCAAGCGAGCTCGTAAACTTGGTCTGACA
GTTACCAATGCTTAATCAGTGAGGCACCTATCTCAGCGATCTGTCTATTTCGTTCATCCATAGTTGCCTG
ACTCCCCGTCGTGTAGATAACTACGATACGGGAGGGCTTACCATCTGGCCCCAGTGCTGCAATGATACCG
CGTGATCCACGCTCACCGGCTCCAGATTTATCAGCAATAAACCAGCCAGCCGGAAGGGCCGAGCGCAGAA
GTGGTCCTGCAACTTTATCCGCCTCCATCCAGTCTATTAATTGTTGCCGGGAAGCTAGAGTAAGTAGTTC
GCCAGTTAATAGTTTGCGCAACGTTGTTGCCATTGCTACAGGCATCGTGGTGTCACGCTCGTCGTTTGGT
ATGGCTTCATTCAGCTCCGGTTCCCAACGATCAAGGCGAGTTACATGATCCCCCATGTTGTGCAAAAAAG
CGGTTAGCTCCTTCGGTCCTCCGATCGTTGTCAGAAGTAAGTTGGCCGCAGTGTTATCACTCATGGTTAT
GGCAGCACTGCATAATTCTCTTACTGTCATGCCATCCGTAAGATGCTTTTCTGTTACTGGTGAGTACTCA
ACCAAGTCATTCTGAGAATAGTGTATGCGGCGACCGAGTTGCTCTTGCCCGGCGTCAATACGGTATAATA
CCGCGCCACATAGCAGAACTTTAAAAGTGCTCATCATTGGAAAACGTTCTTCGGGGCGAAAACTCTCAAG
GATCTTACCGCTGTTGAGATCCAGTTCGATGTAACCCACTCGTGCACCCAACTGATCTTCAGCATCTTTT
ACTTTCACCAGCGTTTCTGGGTGAGCAAAAACGGGAAGGCAAAATGCCGCAAAAAAGTGAATAAGGGCGA
CACTGAAATGTTGAATACTCATACTCTTCCTTTTTCAATATTATTGAAGCATTTATCAGGGTTATTGTCT
CATGAGCGGATACATATTTTAATGTATTTAGAAAAATAAACAAATAGGGGTTCCGCGCACATTTCCCATG
GTGCCACCTGACGTCTAATAAACCATTATTATCATGACATTAACCTATAAAAATAGGCGTATCACGAGGC
AGAATTTTTATCGCTTCCGCGTTCCGTCTACTCCCTATTACGCTCCGGAATCTCCGACGCCTACGGCCGA
CGTCGGATACCGCCATTGATAAACTGTTTAACAACATCGTCTGTACAGACCTTCTTCGTTGCCTTTACGT
TTAACTCAATCAGGCTACCGTCTCGGTTATAAGTCTATCGAGTAGTAGAGCCGTAGTAAAGAGGAGAAAT
ACTAGATGGTTTCGAAAGGTGAGGAGGATAACATGGCGTCGCTGCCTGCTACACATGAACTGCATATTTT
CGGCAGCATCAACGGAGTTGATTTCGACATGGTGGGCCAAGGCACCGGCAACCCGAACGACGGCTATGAA
GAATTGAATTTGAAATCTACCAAGGGCGACTTGCAATTTAGTCCGTGGATTCTGGTACCGCATATTGGTT
ATGGTTTTCATCAGTATCTGCCCTACCCAGACGGAATGAGCCCATTTCAGGCGGCTATGGTGGATGGCAG
TGGCTATCAGGTCCATCGCACCATGCAATTCGAGGATGGGGCGAGCCTGACCGTGAATTATCGGTACACT
TACGAAGGTTCACATATTAAAGGTGAAGCACAAGTTAAAGGCACCGGCTTCCCGGCGGATGGCCCAGTGA
TGACCAACAGCCTGACGGCGGCGGACTGGTGTCGTAGCAAAAAGACGTATCCCAATGATAAAACAATTAT
TTCTACCTTTAAATGGAGTTACACCACGGGTAACGGTAAACGCTACCGTAGCACGGCTCGCACCACATAC
ACCTTTGCGAAACCCATGGCCGCGAACTATCTGAAAAATCAGCCGATGTATGTGTTTCGCAAAACGGAAC
TGAAACATTCGAAAACTGAACTCAATTTCAAAGAGTGGCAAAAAGCCTTCACCGACGTAATGGGCATGGA
TGAACTGTACAAATGACCAGGCATCAAATAAAACGAAAGGCTCAGTCGAAAGACTGGGCCTTTCGTTTTA
TCTGTTGTTTGTCGGTGAACGCTCTCTACTAGAGTCACACTGGCTCACCTTCGGGTGGGCCTTTCTGCGT
TTATAGTTTCACTTCTGAGTTCGGCATGGGGTCAGGTGGGACCACCGCGCTACTGCCGCCAGGCAGCTGT
ATCATCTGCGTACTCCATTAGTGTGACGACCTATGAGGATGGCGGGGTATTAACTGTAACGCAAGATACT
TCTCTGCAAGATGGTTGTTTAATTTATAATGTGAAACTGCGCGGCGTTAATTTTCCCTCAAATGGTCCCG
TAATGCAAAAGAAGACCTTAGGGTGGGAAGCTTCTACGGAAACGTTGTATCCTGCAGATGGCGGTCTTGA
GGGTCGTTGTGTTAGTATCGCTGCCGAGTGATCAGGTTAATATAGTGACGGAGAGCCGAGTAGTATCGTG
CCATATCTTCAGCTGGAGCATCTTCACCTGGGTTGTCTGGTTTACTTGGGTATGTTCCTCCGATACCCGC
AGCTGGAGCCTCAGCGGCATCTGCAGGAGCGGCTTCCGCAGCCGGTGCTTCACTCGCTGGTGCCTCCGCT
GCTGGTGTAGCTTCCGCAGCTGGTGCAGCAGGTTCCTGACTGATGCCAGCGGCTGGGGCTTCGGCAGCAT
CCGCTGGGGCAGCTTCTGCTGCAGGCGCTTCGCTAGCTGGAGCTTCAGCAGCAGGAGTCGCCTCTGCGGC
GGGCGCTGCAGGCTCTTGACTGGTACCAATACCGTTGTCCGGACGAGTGCCGATGGTGTGTGCGTCACCG
ATGTTGTTGGTCCACTGGTATTCCAGACGGGTAGCGATTTCAGGAGTGATCGCGTACTCAACACCGCCAG
CGAAGACCGGAGAAACGCCGGTGTCGTGGTTTTTACCATAAACGTTGGATTTAGTGTCTGCACGCCATAC
CATGCCACCCAGACGAGTGTAGATGTCCAGGTCGTCAGTGATTGGGTAACCCAGTTTAGCGGTCAGTTGA
ACGCCCTGAGCTTTGTATGCACCGTTTTCAACGCTGCCTTTGTACGGCATACGACCTAACCAGTCGTAAC
CCATTTCAAAGCCAACATACGGGTTAATTCCCTGATCGATTTTAGCGTTGCTGGAGCAACCTGCCAGCAG
AGTAGAACCCAGGATTACCGCGCCCAGTACCAGTTTAGTAGCTTTCATCAGAAATACTCCATAGCATGAT
TAAGATGTTTCAGTACGAAAATTGCTTTCATTGTTGATCTCCTTTTTAAGTGAACTTGGGCCCTGTGTGA
AATTGTTATCCGCTCACAATTCCACACATTATACGAGCCGATGATTAATTGTCAACAGCTCATTTCAGAA
TATTAGCCAGAACCGTTATGATGTCGGCGCAAAAAACATTATCCAGAACGGGAGTGCGCCTTGAGCGACA
CGAATTATGCAGTGATTTACGTATTACCGCCTTTGAGTGAGCTGATACCGCTCGCCGCAGCCGAACGCCC
TAGGTCTAGGGCGGCGGATTTGTCCTACTCAGGAGAGCGTTCACCGACAAACAACAGATAAAACGAAAGG
CCCAGTCTTTCGACTGAGCCTTTCGTTTTATTTGATGCCTCACTGCCCGCTTTCCAGTCGGGAAACCTGT
CGTGCCAGCTGCATTAATGAATCGGCCAACGCGCGGGGAGAGG
